>Addgene plasmid #211295 | pBiT3.1-C_NWD1:859-1462 | addgene full sequence | sequence record 423443 | Addgene NGS Result
AAGACGCGTTAATTAAGACGTCGGCAGTGAAAAAAATGCTTTATTTGTGAAATTTGTGATGCTATTGCTT
TATTTGTAACCATTATAAGCTGCAATAAACAAGTTAACAACAACAATTGCATTCATTTTATGTTTCAGGT
TCAGGGGGAGGTGTGGGAGGTTTTTTAAAGCAAGTAAAACCTCTACAAATGTGGTATGGCTGATTATGAT
CCGCGGCCGCAATACGTCGACGTTATCAGCTGACTTCGTACGAGAGCCTAGGATTATGGCGCGCCACTAG
TTATTAATAGTAATCAATTACGGGGTCATTAGTTCATAGCCCATATATGGAGTTCCGCGTTACATAACTT
ACGGTAAATGGCCCGCCTGGCTGACCGCCCAACGACCCCCGCCCATTGACGTCAATAATGACGTATGTTC
CCATAGTAACGCCAATAGGGACTTTCCATTGACGTCAATGGGTGGAGTATTTACGGTAAACTGCCCACTT
GGCAGTACATCAAGTGTATCATATGCCAAGTCCGCCCCCTATTGACGTCAATGACGGTAAATGGCCCGCC
TGGCATTATGCCCAGTACATGACCTTACGGGACTTTCCTACTTGGCAGTACATCTACGTATTAGTCATCG
CTATTACCATGGTGATGCGGTTTTGGCAGTACACCAATGGGCGTGGATAGCGGTTTGACTCACGGGGATT
TCCAAGTCTCCACCCCATTGACGTCAATGGGAGTTTGTTTTGGCACCAAAATCAACGGGACTTTCCAAAA
TGTCGTAATAACCCCGCCCCGTTGACGCAAATGGGCGGTAGGCGTGTACGGTGGGAGGTCTATATAAGCA
GAGCTGGTTTAGTGAACCGTCAGATCACTAGAATCTTTATTGCGGTAGTTTATCACAGTTAAATTGCTAA
CGCAGTCAGTGCTTCTGACACAACAGTCTCGAACTTAAGCTGCAGAAGTTGGTCGTGAGGCACTGGGCAG
GTAAGTATCAAGGTTACAAGACAGGTTTAAGGAGACCAATAGAAACTGGGCTTGTCGAGACAGAGAAGAC
TCTTGCGTTTCTGATAGGCACCTATTGGTCTTACTGACATCCACTTTGCCTTTCTCTCCACAGGTGTCCA
CTCCCAGTTCAATTACAGCTCTTAAGGCTAGAGTATTAATACGACTCACTATAGGGGCGATCGCAACAAG
CTTCGGGAAGATCTGGAGCTAGCGGCGGGGGATCCGGTGGGAATTCGACACCATGCCCCTCCGGGCAACT
CTCAGCGGCTGTCACAAAGGCATCACCGCCATGGCATGGGGTGTGGAGGAGAAGCTGCTGGTGATTGGCA
CCCAGGATGGCATCATGGCTGTGTGGGACATGGAAGAGCAGCATGTGATCCACATGCTAACTGGACACAC
AGGAGAGGTGAGGTGTGTGAAAATATTTGCCAAAGGGACCCTCGCCATCTCTGCTTCAAAGGATTACACG
CTGCACTTGTGGAACTTACTCTCTGGCCAGGAGAAATTTACCATTTGGGATGGAGGCTCAAAAAATCCCG
CTGAACCTCAGATCTGGAACCTTCATGTGGATGAGGCACACAAAGTTGTGTATTCAGCATCTGGCTCAAA
GATCAATGCTTGGAATCTGGAAACTGCAGAGCCGGTATTCCATATCCTGGGAGATGCCTCTGATCCTTGG
ATGTGCATGGCCGTGCTGGCCTCCCAGGCCACACTGCTGACAGTGTCCAGGGATGGTGTGGTCAGTCTGT
GGAGCTCAGCTACGGGAAAACTTCAGGGGAAGCAACATATGTCCAGCATCAAAGAAGAAACACCTACCTG
TGCCGTCTCAGTCCAGAAGCAAGGAAAGCTTGTTACCGGGTTTAGCAATGGCTCCATCTCTTTGGTTTCC
TCCAAAGGGGACAGATTGCTGGAGAAGCTTCCAGATGCTGTGAGGTTCCTGGTGGTCTCTGAAGATGAGT
CCCTCCTCGCCGCAGGCTTTGGAAGATCGGTGCGGATATTCTTGGCGGACTCGAGGGGCTTTCGCCGATT
CATGGCCATGGATCTGGAACATGAAGACATGGTGGAGACGGCTGTTTTTGGTACTGAGAACAACCTGATC
ATCACGGGGTCCCTTGATGCGCTCATTCAGGTGTGGAGTCTGTCAGAACAGGGGACCCTTCTGGACATCC
TGGAAGGCGTCGGGGCCCCCGTGAGCCTGCTGGCCCGCGGCGGGGCTTTGGTGGCATCTGCTTCCCCACA
GTCCTCATCTTTCAAGGTCTGGGATCTCAGCGATGCTCATAGGTCCCGGGTGCCTGCACCATTTCTGGAC
CGCACCGGCCTCACCGCAGTGTCCCACAATGGAAGCTACGTCTACTTCCCCAAAATTGGGGACAAAAACA
AAGTCACTATTTGGGACTTGGCAGAAGGCGAGGAACAAGATTCCCTGGACACCTCCAGTGAGATCAGGTG
TCTGGAGGTTGCTGAGCAGCGCAAGCTCCTATTTACGGGCCTCGTGTCGGGGGTCGTCCTTGTGTTCCCC
CTGAATTCCAGGCAGGACGTGATATGCATTCCCCCTCCCGAGGCCCGGAAAGCAATCAACTGCATGTCCC
TGAGCAAGTGCGAGGACCGCCTGGCCATCGCCTATGACAACATCGTCCTGGTGCTGGACATCACCTCCGG
GGACCCCTGCCCGGTCATCGATGGGCCAAGATACACCTTTTACACTCAGCTGCCCGAGACCCTCTCCAGC
GTGGCCATTCTGACGGACTACCGCGTGGTCTACAGCATGACCAATGGGGACCTCTTTCTTTACGAGTGTG
CAACTTCCAAAGCGTTTCCCTTGGAGACCCACAGGAGCCGAGTTGCCTGTGTGGAGGTCAGCCACAAGGA
GCAGCTGGTGGTCAGCGGGTCTGAGGATGCCCTGCTGTGTCTCTGGGACCTGCAGGCACGCAAGTGGAAA
TTCGAGATGAGCTACACGAGTTCTTACTGCAGAGGGGTCCAATGTGCTTGCTTCTCCAAGGATGACAAGT
ATGTGTACGTGGGCTTAAAGGATCGCTCTATACTTGTTTGGAGTGTGGGCTCGAGCGGTGGGAGCTCCGG
TGTGAGCGGCTGGCGGCTGTTCAAGAAGATTAGCTAAGTTTAAACGGCCGCGACTCTAGACTGCAGGCAT
GCAAGCTGATTTGGCTGCTGCCACCGCTGAGCAAGGCCGCTTCGAGCAGACATGATAAGATACATTGATG
AGTTTGGACAAACCACAACTAGAATGCAGTGAAAAAAATGCTTTATTTGTGAAATTTGTGATGCTATTGC
TTTATTTGTAACCATTATAAGCTGCAATAAACAAGTTAACAACAACAATTGCATTCATTTTATGTTTCAG
GTTCAGGGGGAGATGTGGGAGGTTTTTTTAAGCAAGTAAAACCTCTACAAATGTGGTAAAATCTTAATTA
AGACTTCTAATATAACTTCGTATAGCATACATTATACGAAGTTATGGTTCCACTGTTGACAATTAATCAT
CGGCATAGTATATCGGCATAGTATAATACGACAAGGTGAGGAACTAAACCCAGGAGGCAGATCATGATTG
AACAAGATGGATTGCACGCAGGTTCTCCGGCCGCTTGGGTGGAGAGGCTATTCGGCTATGACTGGGCACA
ACAGACAATCGGCTGCTCTGATGCCGCCGTGTTCCGGCTGTCAGCGCAGGGGCGCCCGGTTCTTTTTGTC
AAGACCGACCTGTCCGGTGCCCTGAATGAACTGCAGGACGAGGCAGCGCGGCTATCGTGGCTGGCCACGA
CGGGCGTTCCTTGCGCAGCTGTGCTCGACGTTGTCACTGAAGCGGGAAGGGACTGGCTGCTATTGGGCGA
AGTGCCGGGGCAGGATCTCCTGTCATCTCACCTTGCTCCTGCCGAGAAAGTATCCATCATGGCTGATGCA
ATGCGGCGGCTGCATACGCTTGATCCGGCTACCTGCCCATTCGACCACCAAGCGAAACATCGCATCGAGC
GAGCACGTACTCGGATGGAAGCCGGTCTTGTCGATCAGGATGATCTGGACGAAGAGCATCAGGGGCTCGC
GCCAGCCGAACTGTTCGCCAGGCTCAAGGCGCGCATGCCCGACGGCGAGGATCTCGTCGTGACCCATGGC
GATGCCTGCTTGCCGAATATCATGGTGGAAAATGGCCGCTTTTCTGGATTCATCGACTGTGGCCGGCTGG
GTGTGGCGGACCGCTATCAGGACATAGCGTTGGCTACCCGTGATATTGCTGAAGAGCTTGGCGGCGAATG
GGCTGACCGCTTCCTCGTGCTTTACGGTATCGCCGCTCCCGATTCGCAGCGCATCGCCTTCTATCGCCTT
CTTGACGAGTTCTTCTGATTCGAAATGACCGACCAAGCGACGCCCAACCGGTATCAGCTCACTCAAAGGC
GGTAATACGGTTATCCACAGAATCAGGGGATAACGCAGGAAAGAACATGTGAGCAAAAGGCCAGCAAAAG
GCCAGGAACCGTAAAAAGGCCGCGTTGCTGGCGTTTTTCCATAGGCTCCGCCCCCCTGACGAGCATCACA
AAAATCGACGCTCAAGTCAGAGGTGGCGAAACCCGACAGGACTATAAAGATACCAGGCGTTTCCCCCTGG
AAGCTCCCTCGTGCGCTCTCCTGTTCCGACCCTGCCGCTTACCGGATACCTGTCCGCCTTTCTCCCTTCG
GGAAGCGTGGCGCTTTCTCATAGCTCACGCTGTAGGTATCTCAGTTCGGTGTAGGTCGTTCGCTCCAAGC
TGGGCTGTGTGCACGAACCCCCCGTTCAGCCCGACCGCTGCGCCTTATCCGGTAACTATCGTCTTGAGTC
CAACCCGGTAAGACACGACTTATCGCCACTGGCAGCAGCCACTGGTAACAGGATTAGCAGAGCGAGGTAT
GTAGGCGGTGCTACAGAGTTCTTGAAGTGGTGGCCTAACTACGGCTACACTAGAAGGACAGTATTTGGTA
TCTGCGCTCTGCTGAAGCCAGTTACCTTCGGAAAAAGAGTTGGTAGCTCTTGATCCGGCAAACAAACCAC
CGCTGGTAGCGGTGGTTTTTTTGTTTGCAAGCAGCAGATTACGCGCAGAAAAAAAGGATTTCAAGAAGAT
CCTTTGATCTTTTCTACGGGGTCTGACGCTCAGTGGAACGAAAACTCACGTTAAGGGATTTTGGTCATGA
GATTATCAAAAAGGATCTTCACCTAGATCCTTTTATAGTCCGGAATCGTCACACAAAAAACCAACACACA
GATGTAATGAAAATAAAGATATTTTATTGCGGCCATCGTGATGGCTAGAGTTTAGCCCTCCCACACATAA
CCAGAGGGCAGCAATTCACGAATCCCAACTGCCGTCGGCTGTCCATCACTGTCCTTCACTATGGCTTTGA
TCCCAGGATGCAGATCGAGAAGCACCTGTCGGCACCGTCCGCAGGGGCTCAAGATGCCCCTGTTCTCATT
TCCGATCGCGACGATACAAGTCAGGTTGCCAGCTGCCGCAGCAGCAGCAGTGCCCAGCACCACGAGTTCT
GCACAAGGTCCCCCAGTAAAATGATATACATTGACACCAGTGAAGATGCGGCCGTCGCTAGAGAGAGCTG
CGCTGGCGACGCTGTAGTCTTCAGAGATGGGGATGCTGTTGATTGTAGCCGTTGCTCTTTCAATGAGGGT
GGATTCTTCTTGAGACAAAGGCTTGGCCATGGTGGCGCTAGTGTCAGAAGAATCGAGCTTTTTGCAAAAG
CCTAGGCCTCCAAAAAAGCCTCCTCACTACTTCTGGAATAGCTCAGAGGCCGAGGCGGCCTCGGCCTCTG
CATAAATAAAAAAAATTAGTCAGCCATGGGGCGGAGAATGGGCGGAACTGGGCGGAGTTAGGGGCGGGAT
GGGCGGAGTTAGGGGCGGGACTATGGTTGCTGACTAATTGAGATGCATGCTTTGCATACTTCTGCCTGCT
GGGGAGCCTGGGGACTTTCCACACCTGGTTGCTGACTAATTGAGATGCATGCTTTGCATACTTCTGCCTG
CTGGGGAGCCTGGGGACTTTCCACACCCTAACTGACACACATTCCACAGCTGGTTCTTTCCGCCTCAGAA
GGTACCTAACCAAGTTCCTCTTTCAGAGGTTATTTCAGGCCATGGTGCTGCGC
Features (pLannotate 1.2.2; 17 found; start..end, strand, type, name):
     24..105     -  polyA_signal   SV40 poly(A) signal: SV40 polyadenylation signal
    128..211     -  CDS            large T antigen (fragment): large T antigen from SV40 (simian virus 40)
    276..641     +  enhancer       CMV enhancer: human cytomegalovirus immediate early enhancer
    643..842     +  promoter       CMV promoter: human cytomegalovirus (CMV) immediate early promoter
    981..1113    +  intron         chimeric intron: chimera between introns from human β-globin and immunoglobulin heavy chain genes
   1157..1175    +  promoter       T7 promoter: promoter for bacteriophage T7 RNA polymerase
   1246..3057    +  CDS            NWD1 (fragment): NWD1_HUMAN - Experimental evidence at protein level: Swiss-Prot protein existence level 1. May play a role in the control of androgen receptor (AR) protein steady-state levels. From Homo sapiens (Human).
   3153..3180    +  CDS            SET1 (fragment): solubility-enhancement tag derived from T7 phage gene 10B
   3206..3327    -  polyA_signal   SV40 poly(A) signal: SV40 polyadenylation signal
   3350..3418    -  CDS            large T antigen (fragment): large T antigen from SV40 (simian virus 40)
   3442..3475    +  protein_bind   loxP: Cre-mediated recombination occurs in the 8-bp core sequence (GCATACAT). Cre recombinase
   3485..3532    +  promoter       EM7 promoter: synthetic bacterial promoter&nbsp
   3564..4355    +  CDS            neo: KKA2_KLEPN - Also known as kan, nptII. Experimental evidence at protein level: Swiss-Prot protein existence level 1. Resistance to kanamycin, neomycin, paromomycin, ribostamycin, butirosin and gentamicin B. From Klebsiella pneumoniae.
   4516..5104    -  rep_origin     ori: high-copy-number ColE1/pMB1/pBR322/pUC origin of replication
   5230..5278    -  polyA_signal   poly(A) signal: synthetic polyadenylation signal
   5302..5700    -  CDS            BSD: blasticidin S deaminase; Aspergillus terreus BSD; confers resistance to blasticidin
   5731..6088    -  promoter       SV40 promoter: SV40 enhancer and early promoter
