[The description below was written by a language model from this plasmid's Addgene catalogue record and pLannotate feature annotations shown in this document.]
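Description:
pBiT3.1-C_NWD1:859-1462 is a mammalian expression plasmid built on Promega's pBiT3.1-C backbone, which is designed to add a C-terminal HiBiT tag to a protein of interest. It is about 6.1 kb and is propagated in E. coli from a high-copy ColE1/pUC-type origin under kanamycin selection. That resistance comes from an EM7-driven neo (nptII) gene, which is preceded by a single annotated loxP site. The catalogue lists neomycin/G418 as the mammalian selectable marker. However, the feature table shows only the bacterial EM7 promoter directly upstream of neo. It also shows a separate cassette in which the SV40 enhancer/early promoter drives blasticidin S deaminase, followed by a synthetic poly(A) signal. This suggests blasticidin resistance is also available in mammalian cells, a point the catalogue entry does not mention.

The payload is an 1,812 bp fragment of human NWD1 encoding residues P859 to V1462. It was derived from a Mammalian Gene Collection clone and carries the natural variant N926I. The fragment was inserted by ligation-independent cloning between EcoRI and XhoI sites that were both retained. Expression is driven by the CMV immediate-early enhancer and promoter, followed by a chimeric β-globin/immunoglobulin intron that improves transcript processing, and it ends at an SV40 poly(A) signal. A T7 promoter upstream of the insert serves as a sequencing primer site. The fragment is fused through a glycine-serine linker to the short HiBiT peptide, which complements the LgBiT subunit to reconstitute NanoLuc luciferase, giving a luminescent readout of the tagged protein. A short "SET1" hit downstream of the insert appears to be an automated annotation. The plasmid was deposited with a study evaluating the ligandability of WD40 repeat-containing proteins.
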