Addgene plasmid #211295: pBiT3.1-C_NWD1:859-1462
Purpose: Mammalian expression of human NWD1 fragment P859 to V1462. C-terminal HiBiT tag.
Depositing lab: Cheryl Arrowsmith. Depositing organization: University of Toronto. Publication: A Target Class Ligandability Evaluation of WD40 Repeat-Containing Proteins. Ackloo S, Li F, Szewczyk M, Seitova A, Loppnau P, Zeng H, Xu J, Ahmad S, Arnautova YA, Baghaie AJ, Beldar S, Bolotokova A, Centrella PA, Chau I, Clark MA, Cuozzo JW, Dehghani-Tafti S, Disch JS, Dong A, Dumas A, Feng JA, Ghiabi P, Gibson E, Gilmer J, Goldman B, Green SR, Guie MA, Guilinger JP, Harms N, Herasymenko O, Houliston S, Hutchinson A, Kearnes S, Keefe AD, Kimani SW, Kramer T, Kutera M, Kwak HA, Lento C, Li Y, Liu J, Loup J, Machado RAC, Mulhern CJ, Perveen S, Righetto GL, Riley P, Shrestha S, Sigel EA, Silva M, Sintchak MD, Slakman BL, Taylor RD, Thompson J, Torng W, Underkoffler C, von Rechenberg M, Walsh RT, Watson I, Wilson DJ, Wolf E, Yadav M, Yazdi AK, Zhang J, Zhang Y, Santhakumar V, Edwards AM, Barsyte-Lovejoy D, Schapira M, Brown PJ, Halabelian L, Arrowsmith CH. J Med Chem. 2025 Jan 23;68(2):1092-1112. doi: 10.1021/acs.jmedchem.4c02010. Epub 2024 Nov 4. PubMed 39495097.
Backbone
  Vector backbone: pBiT3.1-C
  Backbone manufacturer: Promega
  Vector type: Mammalian Expression
  Selectable markers: Neomycin (select with G418)
Growth in bacteria
  Bacterial resistance: Kanamycin, 50 μg/mL
  Growth temperature: 37°C
  Growth strain: DH5alpha
  Copy number: High Copy
Gene/Insert
  Gene/Insert name: NWD1:P859-V1462
  Species: H. sapiens (human)
  Insert size (bp): 1812
  Mutation: N926I natural variant (VAR_036773)
  Entrez Gene: NWD1
  Promoter: CMV
  Tag / fusion protein: GSSGGSSGVSGWRLFKKIS (C terminal on insert)
  Cloning method: Ligation Independent Cloning
  Sequencing primers: 5′ T7; 3′ TTGCTCAGCGGTGGCAGCAG
Resource information
  A portion of this plasmid was derived from a plasmid made by: Mammalian Gene Collection (BC117698)
Terms and licenses: Academic/Nonprofit Terms; Industry Terms: Not Available to Industry
Depositor comments: 5' Cloning Site: EcoR1 (not destroyed), 3' Cloning Site: Xho1 (not destroyed).
How to cite: pBiT3.1-C_NWD1:859-1462 was a gift from Cheryl Arrowsmith (Addgene plasmid # 211295 ; http://n2t.net/addgene:211295 ; RRID:Addgene_211295)
