>Addgene plasmid #211295 | pBiT3.1-C_NWD1:859-1462 | depositor partial sequence | sequence record 412068 | Insert sequence
ATGCCCCTCCGGGCAACTCTCAGCGGCTGTCACAAAGGCATCACCGCCATGGCATGGGGTGTGGAGGAGA
AGCTGCTGGTGATTGGCACCCAGGATGGCATCATGGCTGTGTGGGACATGGAAGAGCAGCATGTGATCCA
CATGCTAACTGGACACACAGGAGAGGTGAGGTGTGTGAAAATATTTGCCAAAGGGACCCTCGCCATCTCT
GCTTCAAAGGATTACACGCTGCACTTGTGGAACTTACTCTCTGGCCAGGAGAAATTTACCATTTGGGATG
GAGGCTCAAAAAATCCCGCTGAACCTCAGATCTGGAACCTTCATGTGGATGAGGCACACAAAGTTGTGTA
TTCAGCATCTGGCTCAAAGATCAATGCTTGGAATCTGGAAACTGCAGAGCCGGTATTCCATATCCTGGGA
GATGCCTCTGATCCTTGGATGTGCATGGCCGTGCTGGCCTCCCAGGCCACACTGCTGACAGTGTCCAGGG
ATGGTGTGGTCAGTCTGTGGAGCTCAGCTACGGGAAAACTTCAGGGGAAGCAACATATGTCCAGCATCAA
AGAAGAAACACCTACCTGTGCCGTCTCAGTCCAGAAGCAAGGAAAGCTTGTTACCGGGTTTAGCAATGGC
TCCATCTCTTTGGTTTCCTCCAAAGGGGACAGATTGCTGGAGAAGCTTCCAGATGCTGTGAGGTTCCTGG
TGGTCTCTGAAGATGAGTCCCTCCTCGCCGCAGGCTTTGGAAGATCGGTGCGGATATTCTTGGCGGACTC
GAGGGGCTTTCGCCGATTCATGGCCATGGATCTGGAACATGAAGACATGGTGGAGACGGCTGTTTTTGGT
ACTGAGAACAACCTGATCATCACGGGGTCCCTTGATGCGCTCATTCAGGTGTGGAGTCTGTCAGAACAGG
GGACCCTTCTGGACATCCTGGAAGGCGTCGGGGCCCCCGTGAGCCTGCTGGCCCGCGGCGGGGCTTTGGT
GGCATCTGCTTCCCCACAGTCCTCATCTTTCAAGGTCTGGGATCTCAGCGATGCTCATAGGTCCCGGGTG
CCTGCACCATTTCTGGACCGCACCGGCCTCACCGCAGTGTCCCACAATGGAAGCTACGTCTACTTCCCCA
AAATTGGGGACAAAAACAAAGTCACTATTTGGGACTTGGCAGAAGGCGAGGAACAAGATTCCCTGGACAC
CTCCAGTGAGATCAGGTGTCTGGAGGTTGCTGAGCAGCGCAAGCTCCTATTTACGGGCCTCGTGTCGGGG
GTCGTCCTTGTGTTCCCCCTGAATTCCAGGCAGGACGTGATATGCATTCCCCCTCCCGAGGCCCGGAAAG
CAATCAACTGCATGTCCCTGAGCAAGTGCGAGGACCGCCTGGCCATCGCCTATGACAACATCGTCCTGGT
GCTGGACATCACCTCCGGGGACCCCTGCCCGGTCATCGATGGGCCAAGATACACCTTTTACACTCAGCTG
CCCGAGACCCTCTCCAGCGTGGCCATTCTGACGGACTACCGCGTGGTCTACAGCATGACCAATGGGGACC
TCTTTCTTTACGAGTGTGCAACTTCCAAAGCGTTTCCCTTGGAGACCCACAGGAGCCGAGTTGCCTGTGT
GGAGGTCAGCCACAAGGAGCAGCTGGTGGTCAGCGGGTCTGAGGATGCCCTGCTGTGTCTCTGGGACCTG
CAGGCACGCAAGTGGAAATTCGAGATGAGCTACACGAGTTCTTACTGCAGAGGGGTCCAATGTGCTTGCT
TCTCCAAGGATGACAAGTATGTGTACGTGGGCTTAAAGGATCGCTCTATACTTGTTTGGAGTGTG
